>Addgene plasmid #24283 | pMT-GFP-p150Dynactin | addgene partial sequence | sequence record 30186 | 24283 with EGFP-C
GTCAGCACCGGTATACAAGTTTGTACAAAAAAGCAGGCTCCGCGGCCGCCCCCTTCACCATGTCCGAGAA
AAACCTGAAAGTGGGCGCCCGGGTCGAGCTGACCGGCAAGGATCTGCTTGGCACGGTTGCCTACGTGGGG
ATGACCAGCTTCGCCGTCGGCAAGTGGGTGGGCGTCGTGCTGGACGAGCCGAAGGGCAAAAACAGCGGCT
CCATCAAGGGCCAGCAGTACTTCCAGTGCGATGAGAACTGTGGCATGTTTGTGCGACCCACGCAGCTGCG
TCTGCTGGAGGCTGCTCCTGGCAGCAGGCGCAGCATCGAGGATGTCAGCGGGGCTACGCCCACGGCTGCC
CAACCCACAAAGGCGCGGCTGAGCAGCTCTCGCACCTCGCTCTCCTCCAGTCGCCAATCGCTGCTGGGTT
CCCGCACCCAGTTGACCACTTCTCTGAGTGAACGCACTGCCTCCAGCAGCAGTATTGGCCCGAGGAAATC
TTTGGCGCCGCAAAACAGCAAGGATAAGGAGTCCCCCAGCACTTCATTGGCAGAAGGAGCCCCAGCAGCA
AGCGGTGGCAACGGTGCCGCTTCGCATGCCTCCTCCAAACGGGCTTCCTTCGTGGAGACGGGCTTCCTTG
AAATTCTTAAGCCGCAGTTCACGCCTTCCCAGCCACTGCGATCGCCCTCTTTCACCATGCCCTCCAACTC
CGGTGCTGAAGACAAGGTCGCCCTGCTGGAGGCACAGAAAACGAGCGCCGAGCTGCAGGCTCAGCTGGCT
GATCTCACCGAGAAGCTGGAAACTTTAAAGCAGCGCAGGAACGAGGATAAAGAAAGGTTGCGGGAGTTCG
ACAAGATGAAGATTCAGTTTGAG
