>Addgene plasmid #24283 | pMT-GFP-p150Dynactin | addgene partial sequence | sequence record 30187 | BGH-rev 5'-TAGAAGGCACAGTCGAGG-3'
GTTANATGGTGAGGTGATGATGACCGGTACGCGTAGAATCGAGACCGAGGAGAGGGTTAGGGATAGGCTT
ACCTTCGAAGGGCCCTCTAGCTTACGTCACCACTTTGTACAAGAAAGCTGGGTCGGCGCGCCCACCCTTG
ATCTGCAGCACGCGCTTCACATCGACGGTGGGAAAGGAGGCGAACTGTCCGTGAGTTGCACGATGGGGTT
TCCTTTGCAGATGCTCCGTCAGGATGTCGGAGGCCAGCTGGGAAGCCTTCGAGCTGATCTCGCCCTTGAG
TGGAACTGGCTGGTTGCGCCTTTGGAGTGCCACGGCGTCGATACGTGTACCGGAATTCACTGAATCCTGC
GAGCGCACCTGCAGCAGCGACAATACCCAGGCGTGCTTCATCCTGGTCAGCTCGGATTCCAAAGCGGTTA
TGCGCTGATCCTGTGGCTGAGGCACATGCAGGGGCTCAAACTGGGACAACTTGGCACGCATATCCTGTGC
CTGCAGACGCAGTCGTTGGTTGCGCTCCTGGTTGAAGGCGTTCTTCAGCAACTCCACTTCCTCGGCCACC
ACTGGAGCATGCGGAGACAATAGAANTTGCTGAGCCGGACATGGACTGTGCTGAACGANTATGTGCGGGA
TGGATNCNATATATTGTGCNGGNAGTGGGATCCCANCCGGCTTNACCTTGCCTGTAATCCAGTACNCCAG
TTCAGCTTCAGCTTGTCGCGTAGATCGCTCTTCTCGCTCTCNAGCGCGTCGATATCGCTTTGCAGGTGGT
CCATCGTCTCCTCAAACTCCTTCTCNTAANCTGCAGCTGCAANGAGNTTCCTCGTACTCTGCTCCATTGT
CNACGCGTGCTCGTACN
