>Addgene plasmid #24283 | pMT-GFP-p150Dynactin | addgene partial sequence | sequence record 30188 | 24283 with MT-forward
GGTACTACTAGTCAGTGTGGTGGAATTCTGCAGATATCGAGGCCTGTCTAGAGAAGCCCGCCACCATGGT
GAGCAAGGGCGAGGAGCTGTTCACCGGGGTGGTGCCCATCCTGGTCGAGCTGGACGGCGACGTAAACGGC
CACAAGTTCAGCGTGTCCGGCGAGGGCGAGGGCGATGCCACCTACGGCAAGCTGACCCTGAAGTTCATCT
GCACCACCGGCAAGCTGCCCGTGCCCTGGCCCACCCTCGTGACCACCCTGACCTACGGCGTGCAGTGCTT
CAGCCGCTACCCCGACCACATGAAGCAGCACGACTTCTTCAAGTCCGCCATGCCCGAAGGCTACGTCCAG
GAGCGCACCATCTTCTTCAAGGACGACGGCAACTACAAGACCCGCGCCGAGGTGAAGTTCGAGGGCGACA
CCCTGGTGAACCGCATCGAGCTGAAGGGCATCGACTTCAAGGAGGACGGCAACATCCTGGGGCACAAGCT
GGAGTACAACTACAACAGCCACAACGTCTATATCATGGCCGACAAGCAGAAGAACGGCATCAAGGTGAAC
TTCAAGATCCGCCACAACATCGAGGACGGCAGCGTGCAGCTCGCCGACCACTACCAGCAGAACACCCCCA
TCGGC
