[The description below was written by a language model from this plasmid's Addgene catalogue record.]
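Description:
pMT-GFP-p150Dynactin is an insect expression plasmid built on the pMT-GW destination backbone (about 5.9 kb without insert) from the Drosophila Gateway Vector Collection. It is maintained in E. coli as a high-copy plasmid under ampicillin selection. The record does not list a selectable marker for insect cells and includes no feature table, so the origin of replication and other backbone elements are not itemised. The "pMT" designation and the pMT-Fwd sequencing primer point to the Drosophila metallothionein promoter, which is metal-inducible and commonly used for controllable expression in cultured fly cells such as S2 cells. The promoter is not explicitly stated in the catalogue fields.

The payload is the roughly 3.8 kb coding sequence of Drosophila melanogaster p150 Dynactin (Glued, CG9206; DCTN1-p150), the large subunit of the dynactin complex that works with cytoplasmic dynein. It was introduced by Gateway recombination from an existing entry clone, which had earlier been used to make a C-terminal GFP version. Here the backbone supplies the GFP, giving an N-terminal GFP-p150 fusion. The cloning sites are listed as attR1 and attR2, and the record does not say whether they were destroyed; an LR reaction normally converts attR sites to attB sites flanking the insert. Repository sequencing found a Y1238H substitution, which the depositor considers unlikely to affect function.

The associated study concerns dynein recruitment to the kinetochore and silencing of the spindle assembly checkpoint. This fits use of the construct for fluorescence imaging of dynactin localisation in Drosophila cells during mitosis.
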