Addgene plasmid #24283: pMT-GFP-p150Dynactin
Depositing lab: Ron Vale. Depositing organization: University of California, San Francisco (UCSF). Publication: Spindly, a novel protein essential for silencing the spindle assembly checkpoint, recruits dynein to the kinetochore. Griffis ER, Stuurman N, Vale RD. J Cell Biol. 2007 Jun 18. 177(6):1005-15. 10.1083/jcb.200702062 PubMed 17576797.
Backbone
  Vector backbone: pMT-GW
  Backbone manufacturer: Drosophila Gateway Vector Collection
  Backbone size w/o insert (bp): 5943
  Vector type: Insect Expression
Growth in bacteria
  Bacterial resistance: Ampicillin, 100 μg/mL
  Growth temperature: 37°C
  Growth strain: DH5alpha
  Copy number: High Copy
Gene/Insert
  Gene/Insert name: p150 Dynactin (alt names: Glued; CG9206)
  Species: D. melanogaster (fly)
  Insert size (bp): 3795
  GenBank ID: NM_079337
  Entrez Gene: DCTN1-p150 (a.k.a. Dmel_CG9206, CG9206, DCTN1, DYNA_DROME, Dmel\CG9206, FCP-D, Gl, Glu, Glued, P150, P150A, P150[Glued], gl, p150, p150/Glued, p150/glued, p150[Glued], p150[glued], t1)
  Tag / fusion protein: GFP (N terminal on backbone)
  Cloning method: Gateway Cloning; 5′ cloning site AttR1 (unknown if destroyed); 3′ cloning site AttR2 (unknown if destroyed)
  Sequencing primers: 5′ pMT-Fwd
Resource information
  A portion of this plasmid was derived from a plasmid made by: Gohta Goshima
Terms and licenses: Academic/Nonprofit Terms; Industry Terms: Not Available to Industry
Depositor comments: Dr. Goshima made a C-terminal GFP p150 plasmid and Vale lab used his pENTR vector to make an N-terminal fusion using Gateway cloning. Y1238H mutation detected in Addgene's BGH-rev sequence is not likely to affect function.
How to cite: pMT-GFP-p150Dynactin was a gift from Ron Vale (Addgene plasmid # 24283 ; http://n2t.net/addgene:24283 ; RRID:Addgene_24283)
